>Addgene plasmid #147916 | pAc5.1B-lambdaN-HA-DmPTB_X | depositor full sequence | sequence record 290363 | Full Sequence
CTTCAAGGAATTAATTCTATATTCTAAAAACACAAATGATACTTCTAAAAAAAATCATGAATGGCATCAA
CTCTGAATCAAATCTTTGCAGATGCACCTACTTCTCATTTCCACTGTCACATCATTTTTCCAGATCTCGC
TGCCTGTTATGTGGCCCACAAACCAAGACACGTTTTATGGCCATTAAAGCTGGCTGATCGTCGCCAAACA
CCAAATACATATCAATATGTACATTCGAGAAAGAAGCGATCAAAGAAGCGTCTTCGGGCGAGTAGGAGAA
TGCGGAGGAGAAGGAGAACGAGCTGATCTAGTATCTCTCCACAATCCAATGCCAACTGACCAACTGGCCA
TATTCGGAGCAATTTGAAGCCAATTTCCATCGCCTGGCGATCGCTCCATTCTTGGCTATATGTTTTTCAC
CGTTCCCGGGGCCATTTTCAAAGACTCGTCGGTAAGATAAGATTGTGTCACTCGCTGTCTCTCTTCATTT
GTCGAAGAATGCTGAGGAATTTCGCGATGACGTCGGCGAGTATTTTGAAGAATGAGAATAATTTGTATTT
ATACGAAAATCAGTTAGTGGAATTTTCTACAAAAACATGTTATCTATAGATAATTTTGTTGCAAAATATG
TTGACTATGACAAAGATTGTATGTATATACCTTTAATGTATTCTCATTTTCTTATGTATTTATAATGGCA
ATGATGATACTGATGATATTTTAAGATGATGCCAGACCACAGGCTGATTTCTGCGTCTTTTGCCGAACGC
AGTGCATGTGCGGTTGTTGTTTTTTGGAATAGTTTCAATTTTCGGACTGTCCGCTTTGATTTCAGTTTCT
TGGCTTATTCAAAAAGCAAAGTAAAGCCAAAAAAGCGAGATGGCAATACCAAATGCGGCAAAACGGTAGT
GGAAGGAAAGGGGTGCGGGGCAGCGGAAGGAAGGGTGGGGCGGGGCGTGGCGGGGTCTGTGGCTGGGCGC
GACGTCACCGACGTTGGAGCCACTCCTTTGACCATGTGTGCGTGTGTGTATTATTCGTGTCTCGCCACTC
GCCGGTTGTTTTTTTCTTTTTATCTCGCTCTCTCTAGCGCCATCTCGTACGCATGCTCAACGCACCGCAT
GTTGCCGTGTCCTTTATGCGTCATTTTGGCTCGAAATAGGCAATTATTTAAACAAAGATTAGTCAACGAA
AACGCTAAAATAAATAAGTCTACAATATGGTTACTTATTGCCATGTGTGTGCAGCCAACGATAGCAACAA
AAGCAACAACACAGTGGCTTTCCCTCTTTCACTTTTTGTTTGCAAGCGCGTGCGAGCAAGACGGCACGAC
CGGCAAACGCAATTACGCTGACAAAGAGCAGACGAAGTTTTGGCCGAAAAACATCAAGGCGCCTGATACG
AATGCATTTGCAATAACAATTGCGATATTTAATATTGTTTATGAAGCTGTTTGACTTCAAAACACACAAA
AAAAAAAATAAAACAAATTATTTGAAAGAGAATTAGGAATCGGACAGCTTATCGTTACGGGCTAACAGCA
CACCGAGACGAAATAGCTTACCTGACGTCACAGCCTCTGGAAGAACTGCCGCCAAGCAGAGAGAGAGAGA
AAAAGAGGGAGAGCAGCTTAGACCGCATGTGCTTGTGTGTGAGGCGTCTCTCTCTTCGTCTCCTGTTTGC
GCAAACGCATAGACTGCACTGAGAAAATCGATTACCTATTTTTTATGAATGAATATTTGCACTATTACTA
TTCAAAACTATTAAGATAGCAATCACATTCAATAGCCAAATACTATACCACCTGAGCGATGCAACGAAAT
GATCAATTTGAGCAAAAATGCTGCATATTTAGGACGGCATCATTATAGAAATGCTTCTTGCTGTGTACTT
TTCTCTCGTCTGGCAGCTGTTTCGCCGTTATTGTTAAAACCGGCTTAAGTTAGGTGTGTTTTCTACGACT
AGTGATGCCCCTACTAGAAGATGTGTGTTGCACAAATGTCCCTGAATAACCAATTTGAAGTGCAGATAGC
AGTAAACGTAAGCTAATATGAATATTATTTAACTGTAATGTTTTAATATCGCTGGACATTACTAATAAAC
CCACTATAAACACATGTACATATGTATGTTTTGGCATACAATGAGTAGTTGGGGAAAAAATGTGTAAAAG
CACCGTGACCATCACAGCATAAAGATAACCAGCTGAAGTATCGAATATGAGTAACCCCCAAATTGAATCA
CATGCCGCAACTGATAGGACCCATGGAAGTACACTCTTCATGGCGATATACAAGACACACACAAGCACGA
ACACCCAGTTGCGGAGGAAATTCTCCGTAAATGAAAACCCAATCGGCGAACAATTCATACCCATATATGG
TAAAAGTTTTGAACGCGACTTGAGAGCGGAGAGCATTGCGGCTGATAAGGTTTTAGCGCTAAGCGGGCTT
TATAAAACGGGCTGCGGGACCAGTTTTCATATCACTACCGTTTGAGTTCTTGTGCTGTGTGGATACTCCT
CCCGACACAAAGCCGCTCCATCAGCCAGCAGTCGTCTAATCCAGAGACCCCGGATCGGGGTACCAACATG
GACGCACAAACACGACGACGTGAGCGTCGCGCTGAGAAACAAGCTCAATGGAAAGCTGCAAACGGTGGAT
CTCCTCCACATATGGCTTACCCATACGATGTTCCAGATTACGCTCCTCCAAGCTTGAATTCTATGATGTC
CTGCCCCATTCCCATGCCAATGCCAATTTCTTCATTACACAAATCAGAATTTGAACCGGTTAATATTGGA
GTTAAGCGCGGAAGCGACGAACTTTTGAGTCAAGCAGCGGTCATGGCGCCCGCTTCCGACAATAACAATC
AGGACCTGGCCACAAAGAAGGCCAAACTGGAGCCGGGCACTGTGCTGGCCGGCGGAATTGCCAAGGCCTC
AAAAGTCATCCACTTGCGCAACATTCCGAACGAGTCCGGCGAGGCAGATGTGATTGCCCTGGGCATTCCG
TTTGGACGTGTGACCAACGTGCTGGTGCTCAAGGGCAAGAACCAGGCTTTCATCGAGATGGCCGACGAGA
TCTCCGCAACGTCAATGGTGTCCTGTTACACAGTAACTCCGCCCCAGATGCGCGGCCGCATGGTCTACGT
GCAGTTTTCTAATCATCGCGAACTAAAGACGGACCAAGGTCACAACAACTCGACCGCCCATAGCGACTAC
AGCGTCCAGTCCCCGGCGAGCGGATCGCCTCTGCCCCTTAGCGCCGCTGCCAACGCGACCAGCAACAATG
CAAACAGCTCAAGCGACAGCAACAGCGCCATGGGAATCTTACAAAACACAAGCGCCGTCAATGCGGGCGG
CAACACCAACGCTGCCGGGGGACCCAATACTGTGCTCCGTGTGATTGTCGAGTCCTTGATGTACCCCGTC
TCGCTAGACATACTGCACCAGATCTTCCAGCGCTACGGCAAGGTGCTGAAGATTGTCACCTTCACAAAGA
ACAATTCATTCCAGGCCCTCATCCAATATCCGGACGCCAATTCCGCCCAGCACGCCAAGTCGCTCCTGGA
CGGGCAGAATATATACAACGGTTGCTGCACGTTGCGTATTGATAACAGCAAGCTGACGGCTCTGAATGTT
AAGTACAACAACGACAAATCGCGCGACTTCACTAACCCCGCTCTGCCACCTGGTGAACCGGGAGTGGATA
TCATGCCCACCGCCGGCGGACTGATGAACACCAATGATTTGCTTTTGATCGCCGCCCGTCAGCGACCTTC
TCTCTCAGGTGATAAAATAGTCAACGGCCTGGGCGCCCCCGGAGTCCTGCCGCCCTTTGCCTTGGGCCTG
GGCACTCCACTGACCGGTGGATACAACAACGCACTGCCCAACTTAGCAGCTTTCTCGCTGGCCAACAGTG
GCGCCCTGCAGACGACCGCTCCTGCAATGCGAGGTTACTCGAATGTCTTGCTTGTCTCGAATTTAAATGA
GGAGATGGTCACGCCTGATGCTCTCTTTACCCTTTTTGGTGTATACGGCGATGTGCAACGTGTAAAGATT
CTGTACAACAAGAAGGACTCGGCACTCATACAAATGGCGGAGCCCCAGCAAGCTTATTTGGCCATGTCTC
ACCTTGATAAATTACGTTTATGGGGAAAGCCGATACGTGTGATGGCAAGCAAACACCAGGCCGTCCAGCT
GCCCAAGGAGGGACAGCCGGACGCAGGACTCACACGTGACTACTCGCAAAATCCGTTGCACCGCTTCAAG
AAACCGGGAAGCAAGAACTACCAGAACATCTATCCGCCGTCGGCGACACTACATTTAAGCAACATTCCCT
CATCCTGCTCTGAGGATGACATCAAAGAAGCTTTCACCTCAAACAGCTTTGAAGTTAAGGCATTCAAATT
TTTCCCGAAGGACCGTAAAATGGCACTGCTTCAACTGTTGTCCGTGGAGGAGGCTGTCCTAGCACTGATT
AAGATGCACAACCACCAGCTGTCCGAGTCGAATCACCTGCGTGTAAGCTTCTCGAAGTCGAACATCTAAC
TCGAGTCTAGAGGGCCCGCGGTTCGAAGGTAAGCCTATCCCTAACCCTCTCCTCGGTCTCGATTCTACGC
GTACCGGTCATCATCACCATCACCATTGAGTTTAAACCCGCTGATCAGCCTCGACTGTGCCTTCTAAGGC
CTGAGCTCGCTGATCAGCCTCGATCGAGGATCCAGACATGATAAGATACATTGATGAGTTTGGACAAACC
ACAACTAGAATGCAGTGAAAAAAATGCTTTATTTGTGAAATTTGTGATGCTATTGCTTTATTTGTAACCA
TTATAAGCTGCAATAAACAAGTTAACAACAACAATTGCATTCATTTTATGTTTCAGGTTCAGGGGGAGGT
GTGGGAGGTTTTTTAAAGCAAGTAAAACCTCTACAAATGTGGTATGGCTGATTATGATCAGTCGACCGAT
GCCCTTGAGAGCCTTCAACCCAGTCAGCTCCTTCCGGTGGGCGCGGGGCATGACTATCGTCGCCGCACTT
ATGACTGTCTTCTTTATCATGCAACTCGTAGGACAGGTGCCGGCAGCGCTCTGGGTCATTTTCGGCGAGG
ACCGCTTTCGCTGGAGCGCGACGATGATCGGCCTGTCGCTTGCGGTATTCGGAATCTTGCACGCCCTCGC
TCAAGCCTTCGTCACTGGTCCCGCCACCAAACGTTTCGGCGAGAAGCAGGCCATTATCGCCGGCATGGCG
GCCGACGCGCTGGGCTACGTCTTGCTGGCGTTCGCGACGCGAGGCTGGATGGCCTTCCCCATTATGATTC
TTCTCGCTTCCGGCGGCATCGGGATGCCCGCGTTGCAGGCCATGCTGTCCAGGCAGGTAGATGACGACCA
TCAGGGACAGCTTCAAGGATCGCTCGCGGCTCTTACCAGCCAGCAAAAGGCCAGGAACCGTAAAAAGGCC
GCGTTGCTGGCGTTTTTCCATAGGCTCCGCCCCCCTGACGAGCATCACAAAAATCGACGCTCAAGTCAGA
GGTGGCGAAACCCGACAGGACTATAAAGATACCAGGCGTTTCCCCCTGGAAGCTCCCTCGTGCGCTCTCC
TGTTCCGACCCTGCCGCTTACCGGATACCTGTCCGCCTTTCTCCCTTCGGGAAGCGTGGCGCTTTCTCAA
TGCTCACGCTGTAGGTATCTCAGTTCGGTGTAGGTCGTTCGCTCCAAGCTGGGCTGTGTGCACGAACCCC
CCGTTCAGCCCGACCGCTGCGCCTTATCCGGTAACTATCGTCTTGAGTCCAACCCGGTAAGACACGACTT
ATCGCCACTGGCAGCAGCCACTGGTAACAGGATTAGCAGAGCGAGGTATGTAGGCGGTGCTACAGAGTTC
TTGAAGTGGTGGCCTAACTACGGCTACACTAGAAGGACAGTATTTGGTATCTGCGCTCTGCTGAAGCCAG
TTACCTTCGGAAAAAGAGTTGGTAGCTCTTGATCCGGCAAACAAACCACCGCTGGTAGCGGTGGTTTTTT
TGTTTGCAAGCAGCAGATTACGCGCAGAAAAAAAGGATCTCAAGAAGATCCTTTGATCTTTTCTACGGGG
TCTGACGCTCAGTGGAACGAAAACTCACGTTAAGGGATTTTGGTCATGAGATTATCAAAAAGGATCTTCA
CCTAGATCCTTTTAAATTAAAAATGAAGTTTTAAATCAATCTAAAGTATATATGAGTAAACTTGGTCTGA
CAGTTACCAATGCTTAATCAGTGAGGCACCTATCTCAGCGATCTGTCTATTTCGTTCATCCATAGTTGCC
TGACTCCCCGTCGTGTAGATAACTACGATACGGGAGGGCTTACCATCTGGCCCCAGTGCTGCAATGATAC
CGCGAGACCCACGCTCACCGGCTCCAGATTTATCAGCAATAAACCAGCCAGCCGGAAGGGCCGAGCGCAG
AAGTGGTCCTGCAACTTTATCCGCCTCCATCCAGTCTATTAATTGTTGCCGGGAAGCTAGAGTAAGTAGT
TCGCCAGTTAATAGTTTGCGCAACGTTGTTGCCATTGCTGCAGGCATCGTGGTGTCACGCTCGTCGTTTG
GTATGGCTTCATTCAGCTCCGGTTCCCAACGATCAAGGCGAGTTACATGATCCCCCATGTTGTGCAAAAA
AGCGGTTAGCTCCTTCGGTCCTCCGATCGTTGTCAGAAGTAAGTTGGCCGCAGTGTTATCACTCATGGTT
ATGGCAGCACTGCATAATTCTCTTACTGTCATGCCATCCGTAAGATGCTTTTCTGTGACTGGTGAGTACT
CAACCAAGTCATTCTGAGAATAGTGTATGCGGCGACCGAGTTGCTCTTGCCCGGCGTCAACACGGGATAA
TACCGCGCCACATAGCAGAACTTTAAAAGTGCTCATCATTGGAAAACGTTCTTCGGGGCGAAAACTCTCA
AGGATCTTACCGCTGTTGAGATCCAGTTCGATGTAACCCACTCGTGCACCCAACTGATCTTCAGCATCTT
TTACTTTCACCAGCGTTTCTGGGTGAGCAAAAACAGGAAGGCAAAATGCCGCAAAAAAGGGAATAAGGGC
GACACGGAAATGTTGAATACTCATACTCTTCCTTTTTCAATATTATTGAAGCATTTATCAGGGTTATTGT
CTCATGAGCGGATACATATTTGAATGTATTTAGAAAAATAAACAAATAGGGGTTCCGCGCACATTTCCCC
GAAAAGTGCCACCTGACGTCTAAGAAACCATTATTATCATGACATTAACCTATAAAAATAGGCGTATCAC
GAGGCCCTTTCGT
Features (pLannotate 1.2.2; 11 found; start..end, strand, type, name):
     56..2568    +  promoter       Ac5 promoter: Drosophila melanogaster actin 5C promoter
   2588..2653    +  CDS            N (fragment): REGN_LAMBD - Experimental evidence at protein level: Swiss-Prot protein existence level 1. Plays a role as a transcriptional antitermination factor that allows the virus to initiate its lytic phase. Activates expression of the delayed viral early genes by modifying host RNA polymerase (RNAP) into a form that is resistant to termination signals. This antitermination function requires the host NusA protein which serves to stabilize the interaction between antitermination protein N and host RNA polymerase. From Escherichia phage lambda (Bacteriophage lambda).
   2678..2704    +  CDS            3xHA (fragment): three tandem HA epitope tags
   2789..4546    +  CDS            Ptbp1: PTBP1_RAT - Also known as Ptb, Pybp, Tbfii. Experimental evidence at protein level: Swiss-Prot protein existence level 1. Plays a role in pre-mRNA splicing and in the regulation of alternative splicing events. Activates exon skipping of its own pre- mRNA during muscle cell differentiation. Binds to the polypyrimidine tract of introns. May promote RNA looping when bound to two separate polypyrimidine tracts in the same pre-mRNA. May promote the binding of U2 snRNP to pre-mRNA. Cooperates with RAVER1 to modulate switching between mutually exclusive exons during maturation of the TPM1 pre- mRNA.
   4578..4619    +  CDS            V5 tag: epitope tag from simian virus 5
   4719..4853    -  polyA_signal   SV40 poly(A) signal: SV40 polyadenylation signal
   4876..4960    -  CDS            large T antigen (fragment): large T antigen from SV40 (simian virus 40)
   4961..5431    +  CDS            TcR (fragment): tetracycline efflux protein; tet; confers resistance to tetracycline
   5475..6063    -  rep_origin     ori: high-copy-number ColE1/pMB1/pBR322/pUC origin of replication
   6234..7094    -  CDS            AmpR: β-lactamase; bla; confers resistance to ampicillin, carbenicillin, and related antibiotics
   7095..7199    -  promoter       AmpR promoter: bla
