[The description below was written by a language model from this plasmid's Addgene catalogue record and pLannotate feature annotations shown in this document.]
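Description:
pAc5.1B-lambdaN-HA-DmPTB_X is an insect expression plasmid of about 7.3 kb for producing the Drosophila melanogaster polypyrimidine tract-binding protein (DmPTB, the product of the hephaestus/heph gene) as a tagged fusion in fly cells. The catalogue lists the backbone as unknown, although the name and the annotated parts point to a pAc5.1-type vector. In bacteria it is maintained through a ColE1/pUC-type origin and selected with ampicillin via the β-lactamase gene and its own promoter. The repository lists it as low copy, even though the origin is annotated as a high-copy type. A partial tetracycline resistance fragment and a short SV40 large T antigen fragment are also detected, and these appear to be non-functional backbone remnants.

Expression is driven by the constitutive Drosophila actin 5C (Ac5) promoter. Downstream lies a short fragment of the bacteriophage lambda N protein, followed by an HA epitope (annotated as a partial 3xHA match) and then the DmPTB coding sequence. The annotation software labels this sequence by homology to rat Ptbp1, whereas the catalogue states it is the fly gene, carrying one silent change relative to the NCBI reference. A vector-derived V5 tag sequence sits after the insert; the record does not say whether it is translated in frame. An SV40 polyadenylation signal follows.

The lambda N peptide binds boxB RNA hairpins, so fusions of this kind are generally used in tethering assays, where the protein is recruited to a boxB-containing reporter mRNA to test its effect on translation or stability. The HA tag allows detection of the fusion. The record itself states only insect expression of DmPTB as the purpose.
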