Addgene plasmid #147916: pAc5.1B-lambdaN-HA-DmPTB_X
Purpose: Insect Expression of DmPTB
Depositing lab: Elisa Izaurralde. Depositing organization: Max Planck Institute for Developmental Biology.
Backbone
  Vector backbone: Unknown
  Vector type: Insect Expression
Growth in bacteria
  Bacterial resistance: Ampicillin, 100 μg/mL
  Growth temperature: 37°C
  Growth strain: DH5alpha
  Copy number: Low Copy
Gene/Insert
  Gene/Insert name: DmPTB
  Species: D. melanogaster (fly)
  Mutation: one silent mutation compared to the sequence given by NCBI:NM_176596.3
  Entrez Gene: heph (a.k.a. Dmel_CG31000, CG2094, CG2290, CG31000, DmPTB, Dmel\CG31000, HEPH, Heph, PTB, Ptb, dPTB, dmPTB, ema, hnRNP I, l(3)03429, l(3)j11B9, ptb)
  Cloning method: Unknown
Terms and licenses: Academic/Nonprofit Terms; Industry Terms: Not Available to Industry
Depositor comments: Plasmids from this collection were made available to the research community and donated after the lab closed. Please note that the sequence provided by the depositing laboratory may be theoretical/predicted or based on Sanger sequencing results. There may be discrepancies between sequencing results obtained by Addgene and the depositor sequence. If an Addgene verified sequence is not available, please contact before placing your order to request that our lab fully sequence the plasmid.
How to cite: pAc5.1B-lambdaN-HA-DmPTB_X was a gift from Elisa Izaurralde (Addgene plasmid # 147916 ; http://n2t.net/addgene:147916 ; RRID:Addgene_147916)
